>Addgene plasmid #110206 | pGC4593 | addgene full sequence | sequence record 220584 | Addgene NGS Result
GTCATGACTAGTGCTTGGATTCTCACCAATAAAAAACGCCCGGCGGCAACCGAGCGTTCTGAACAAATCC
AGATGGAGTTCTGAGGTCATTACTGGATCTATCAACAGGAGTCCAAGCGAGCTCGATATCAAATTACGCC
CCGCCCTGCCACTCATCGCAGTACTGTTGTAATTCATTAAGCATTCTGCCGACATGGAAGCCATCACAAA
CGGCATGATGAACCTGAATCGCCAGCGGCATCAGCACCTTGTCGCCTTGCGTATAATATTTGCCCATGGT
GAAAACGGGGGCGAAGAAGTTGTCCATATTGGCCACGTTTAAATCAAAACTGGTGAAACTCACCCAGGGA
TTGGCTGAGACGAAAAACATATTCTCAATAAACCCTTTAGGGAAATAGGCCAGGTTTTCACCGTAACACG
CCACATCTTGCGAATATATGTGTAGAAACTGCCGGAAATCGTCGTGGTATTCACTCCAGAGCGATGAAAA
CGTTTCAGTTTGCTCATGGAAAACGGTGTAACAAGGGTGAACACTATCCCATATCACCAGCTCACCGTCT
TTCATTGCCATACGAAATTCCGGATGAGCATTCATCAGGCGGGCAAGAATGTGAATAAAGGCCGGATAAA
ACTTGTGCTTATTTTTCTTTACGGTCTTTAAAAAGGCCGTAATATCCAGCTGAACGGTCTGGTTATAGGT
ACATTGAGCAACTGACTGAAATGCCTCAAAATGTTCTTTACGATGCCATTGGGATATATCAACGGTGGTA
TATCCAGTGATTTTTTTCTCCATTTTAGCTTCCTTAGCTCCTGAAAATCTCGATAACTCAAAAAATACGC
CCGGTAGTGATCTTATTTCATTATGGTGAAAGTTGGAACCTCTTACGTGCCGATCAACGTCTCATTTTCG
CCAGATATCGACGCGGCCGCGTCTTAAGACCCACTTTCACATTTAAGTTGTTTTTCTAATCCGCATATGA
TCAATTCAAGGCCGAATAAGAAGGCTGGCTCTGCACCTTGGTGATCAAATAATTCGATAGCTTGTCGTAA
TAATGGCGGCATACTATCAGTAGTAGGTGTTTCCCTTTCTTCTTTAGCGACTTGATGCTCTTGATCTTCC
AATACGCAACCTAAAGTAAAATGCCCCACAGCGCTGAGTGCATATAATGCATTCTCTAGTGAAAAACCTT
GTTGGCATAAAAAGGCTAATTGATTTTCGAGAGTTTCATACTGTTTTTCTGTAGGCCGTGTACCTAAATG
TACTTTTGCTCCATCGCGATGACTTAGTAAAGCACATCTAAAACTTTTAGCGTTATTACGTAAAAAATCT
TGCCAGCTTTCCCCTTCTAAAGGGCAAAAGTGAGTATGGTGCCTATCTAACATCTCAATGGCTAAGGCGT
CGAGCAAAGCCCGCTTATTTTTTACATGCCAATACAATGTAGGCTGCTCTACACCTAGCTTCTGGGCGAG
TTTACGGGTTGTTAAACCTTCGATTCCGACCTCATTAAGCAGCTCTAATGCGCTGTTAATCACTTTACTT
TTATCTAATCTAGACATCATTAATTCCTAATTTTTGTTGACACTCTATCGTTGATAGAGTTATTTTACCA
CTCCCTATCAGTGATAGAGAAAAGAATTCATTAAAGAGGAGAAAGGTAACATGGGAGAAAGCTTGTTTAA
GGGGCCGCGTGATTACAACCCGATATCGAGCACCATTTGTCATTTGACGAATGAATCTGATGGGCACACA
ACATCGTTGTATGGTATTGGATTTGGGCCCTTCATCATTACAAACAAGCACTTGTTTAGAAGAAATAATG
GAACACTGTTGGTCCAATCACTACATGGTGTATTCAAGGTCAAGAACACCACGACTTTGCAACAACACCT
CATCGATGGGCGGGACATGATCATTATTCGAATGCCTAAGGATTTCCCACCATTTCCTCAAAAGCTGAAA
TTTCGCGAGCCACAACGGGAAGAGCGCATTTGTCTTGTGACAACCAACTTCCAAACTAAGAGCATGTCTA
GCATGGTGTCAGACACTAGTTGCACATTCCCTTCATCTGATGGCATATTCTGGAAGCATTGGATTCAAAC
CAAGGATGGGCAGTGTGGCAGTCCATTAGTATCAACTCGAGATGGGTTCATTGTTGGTATACACTCAGCA
TCGAATTTCACCAACACAAACAATTATTTCACAAGCGTGCCGAAAAACTTCATGGAATTGTTGACAAATC
AGGAGGCGCAGCAGTGGGTTAGTGGTTGGCGATTAAATGCTGACTCAGTATTGTGGGGGGGCCATAAAGT
TTTCATGGACAAACCTGAAGAGCCTTTTCAGCCAGTTAAGGAAGCGACTCAACTCATGAATTAATAAGGA
TCCAAACTCGAGTAAGGATCTCCAGGCATCAAATAAAACGAAAGGCTCAGTCGAAAGACTGGGCCTTTCG
TTTTATCTGTTGTTTGTCGGTGAACGCTCTCTACTAGAGTCACACTGGCTCACCTTCGGGTGGGCCTTTC
TGCGTTTATACCTGCTAGCGCGGCCGCAAACGTGGTCTGGTCGCGGGTCATCTGCGCTTTGTTTCCGATG
AACTCCTTGGCCGACAGCCTGCCGTCCTGCGTCAGCGGCACCACGAACGCGGTCATGTGCGGGCTGGTTT
CGTCACGGTGGATGCTGGCCGTCACGATGCGATCCGCCCCGTACTTGTCCGCCAGCCACTTGTGCGCCTT
CTCGAAGAACGCCGCCTGCTGTTCTTGGCTGGCCGACTTCCACCATTCCGGGCTGGCCGTCATGACGTAC
TCGACCGCCAACACAGCGTCCTTGCGCCGCTTCTCTGGCAGCAACTCGCGCAGTCGGCCCATCGCTTCAT
CGGTGCTGCTGGCCGCCCAGTGCTCGTTCTCTGGCGTCCTGCTGGCGTCAGCGTTGGGCGTCTCGCGCTC
GCGGTAGGCGTGCTTGAGACTGGCCGCCACGTTGCCCATTTTCGCCAGCTTCTTGCATCGCATGATCGCG
TATGCCGCCATGCCTGCCCCTCCCTTTTGGTGTCCAACCGGCTCGACGGGGGCAGCGCAAGGCGGTGCCT
CCGGCGGGCCACTCAATGCTTGAGTATACTCACTAGACTTTGCTTCGCAAAGTCGTGACCGCCTACGGCG
GCTGCGGCGCCCTACGGGCTTGCTCTCCGGGCTTCGCCCTGCGCGGTCGCTGCGCTCCCTTGCCAGCCCA
TGGATATGTGGACGATGGCCGCGAGCGGCCACCGGCTGGCTCGCTTCGCTCGGCCCGTGGACAACCCTGC
TGGACAAGCTGATGGACAGGCTGCGCCTGCCCACGAGCTTGACCACAGGGATTGCCCACCGGCTACCCAG
CCTTCGACCACATACCCACCGGCTCCAACTGCGCGGCCTGCGGCCTTGCCCCATCAATTTTTTTAATTTT
CTCTGGGGAAAAGCCTCCGGCCTGCGGCCTGCGCGCTTCGCTTGCCAGTTGGACACCAAGTGGAAGGCGG
GTCAAGGCTCGCGCAGCGACCGCGCAGCGGCTTGGCCTTGACGCGCCTGGAACGACCCAAGCCTATGCGA
GTGGGGGCAGTCGAAGGGCGAAGCCCGCCCGCCTGCCCCCCGAGCCTCACGGCGGCGAGTGCGGGGGTTC
CAAGGGGGCAGCGCCACCTTGGGCAAGGCCGAAGGCCGCGCAGTCGATCAACAAGCCCCGGAGGGGCCAC
TTTTTGCCGGAGGGGGAGCCGCGCCGAAGGCGTGGGGGAACCCCGCAGGGGTGCCCTTCTTTGGGCACCA
AAGAACTAGATATAGGGCGAAATGCGAAAGACTTAAAAATCAACAACTTAAAAAAGGGGGGTACGCAACA
GCTCATTGCGGCACCCCCCGCAATAGCTCATTGCGTAGGTTAAAGAAAATCTGTAATTGACTGCCACTTT
TACGCAACGCATAATTGTTGTCGCGCTGCCGAAAAGTTGCAGCTGATTGCGCATGGTGCCGCAACCGTGC
GGCACCCCTACCGCATGGAGATAAGCATGGCCACGCAGTCCAGAGAAATCGGCATTCAAGCCAAGAACAA
GCCCGGTCACTGGGTGCAAACGGAACGCAAAGCGCATGAGGCGTGGGCCGGGCTTATTGCGAGGAAACCC
ACGGCGGCAATGCTGCTGCATCACCTCGTGGCGCAGATGGGCCACCAGAACGCCGTGGTGGTCAGCCAGA
AGACACTTTCCAAGCTCATCGGACGTTCTTTGCGGACGGTCCAATACGCAGTCAAGGACTTGGTGGCCGA
GCGCTGGATCTCCGTCGTGAAGCTCAACGGCCCCGGCACCGTGTCGGCCTACGTGGTCAATGACCGCGTG
GCGTGGGGCCAGCCCCGCGACCAGTTGCGCCTGTCGGTGTTCAGTGCCGCCGTGGTGGTTGATCACGACG
ACCAGGACGAATCGCTGTTGGGGCATGGCGACCTGCGCCGCATCCCGACCCTGTATCCGGGCGAGCAGCA
ACTACCGACCGGCCCCGGCGAGGAGCCGCCCAGCCAGCCCGGCATTCCGGGCATGGAACCAGACCTGCCA
GCCTTGACCGAAACGGAGGAATGGGAACGGCGCGGGCAGCAGCGCCTGCCGATGCCCGATGAGCCGTGTT
TTCTGGACGATGGCGAGCCGTTGGAGCCGCCGACACGGGTCACGCTGCCGCGCCGGTAGCACTTGGGTTG
CGCAGCAACCCGTAAGTGCGCTGTTCCAGACTATCGGCTGTAGCCGCCTCGCCGCCCTATACCTTGTCTG
CCTCCCCGCGTTGCGTCGCGGTGCATGGAGCCGGGCCACCTCGACCTGAATGGAAGCCGGCGGCACCTCG
CTAACGGATTCACCGTTTTTATCAGGCTCTGGGAGGCAGAATAAATGATCATATCGTCAATTATTACCTC
CACGGGGAGAGCCTGAGCAAACTGGCCTCAGGCATTTGAGAAGCACACGGTCACACTGCTTCCGGTAGTC
AATAAACCGGTAAACCAGCAATAGACATAAGCGGCTATTTAACGACCCTGCCCTGAACCGACGACCGGGT
CGAATTTGCTTTCGAATTTCTGCCATTCATCCGCTTATTATCACTTATTCAGGCGTAGCAACCAGGCGTT
TAAGGGCACCAATAACTGCCTTAAAAAAATTACGCCCCGCCCTGCCACTCATCGCAGTACGGCCTATTGG
TTAAAAAATGAGCTGATTTAACAAAAATTTAACGCGAATTTTAACAAAATATTAACGCTTACAATTTCCA
TTCGCCATTCAGGCTGCGCAACTGTTGAAGCTTGGTACCCAATTATGACAACTTGACGGCTACATCATTC
ACTTTTTCTTCACAACCGGCACGGAACTCGCTCGGGCTGGCCCCGGTGCATTTTTTAAATACCCGCGAGA
AATAGAGTTGATCGTCAAAACCAACATTGCGACCGACGGTGGCGATAGGCATCCGGGTGGTGCTCAAAAG
CAGCTTCGCCTGGCTGATACGTTGGTCCTCGCGCCAGCTTAAGACGCTAATCCCTAACTGCTGGCGGAAA
AGATGTGACAGACGCGACGGCGACAAGCAAACATGCTGTGCGACGCTGGCGATATCAAAATTGCTGTCTG
CCAGGTGATCGCTGATGTACTGACAAGCCTCGCGTACCCGATTATCCATCGGTGGATGGAGCGACTCGTT
AATCGCTTCCATGCGCCGCAGTAACAATTGCTCAAGCAGATTTATCGCCAGCAGCTCCGAATAGCGCCCT
TCCCCTTGCCCGGCGTTAATGATTTGCCCAAACAGGTCGCTGAAATGCGGCTGGTGCGCTTCATCCGGGC
GAAAGAACCCCGTATTGGCAAATATTGACGGCCAGTTAAGCCATTCATGCCAGTAGGCGCGCGGACGAAA
GTAAACCCACTGGTGATACCATTCGCGAGCCTCCGGATGACGACCGTAGTGATGAATCTCTCCTGGCGGG
AACAGCAAAATATCACTCGGTCGGCAAACAAATTCTCGTCCCTGATTTTTCACCACCCCCTGACCGCGAA
TGGTGAGATTGAGAATATAACCTTTCATTCCCAGCGGTCGGTCGATAAAAAAATCGAGATAACCGTTGGC
CTCAATCGGCGTTAAACCCGCCACCAGATGGGCATTAAACGAGTATCCCGGCAGCAGGGGATCATTTTGC
GCTTCAGCCATACTTTTCATACTCCCGCCATTCAGAGAAGAAACCAATTGTCCATATTGCATCAGACATT
GCCGTCACTGCGTCTTTTACTGGCTCTTCTCGCTAACCAAACCGGTAACCCCGCTTATTAAAAGCATTCT
GTAACAAAGCGGGACCAAAGCCATGACAAAAACGCGTAACAAAAGTGTCTATAATCACGGCAGAAAAGTC
CACATTGATTATTTGCACGGCGTCACACTTTGCTATGCCATAGCATTTTTATCCATAAGATTAGCGGATC
CTACCTGACGCTTTTTATCGCAACTCTCTACTGTTTCTCCATACCCGTTTTTTTGGGCTAACAGGAGGAA
TTAGATCTATGGACGAATTTGAAATGATAAAGAGAAACACATCTGAAATTATCAGCGAGGAAGAGTTAAG
AGAGGTTTTAAAAAAAGATGAAAAATCTGCTCTGATAGGTTTTGAACCAAGTGGTAAAATACATTTAGGG
CATTATCTCCAAATAAAAAAGATGATTGATTTACAAAATGCTGGATTTGATATAATTATATTGTTGGCTG
ATTTACACGCCTATTTAAACCAGAAAGGAGAGTTGGATGAGATTAGAAAAATAGGAGATTATAACAAAAA
AGTTTTTGAAGCAATGGGGTTAAAGGCAAAATATGTTTATGGAAGTGAATTCCAGCTTGATAAGGATTAT
ACACTGAATGTCTATAGATTGGCTTTAAAAACTACCTTAAAAAGAGCAAGAAGGAGTATGGAACTTATAG
CAAGAGAGGATGAAAATCCAAAGGTTGCTGAAGTTATCTATCCAATAATGCAGGTTAATGGTTGTCATTA
TAGGGGCGTTGATGTTGCTGTTGGAGGGATGGAGCAGAGAAAAATACACATGTTAGCAAGGGAGCTTTTA
CCAAAAAAGGTTGTTTGTATTCACAACCCTGTCTTAACGGGTTTGGATGGAGAAGGAAAGATGAGTTCTT
CAAAAGGGAATTTTATAGCTGTTGATGACTCTCCAGAAGAGATTAGGGCTAAGATAAAGAAAGCATACTG
CCCAGCTGGAGTTGTTGAAGGAAATCCAATAATGGAGATAGCTAAATACTTCCTTGAATATCCTTTAACC
ATAAAAAGGCCAGAAAAATTTGGTGGAGATTTGACAGTTAATAGCTATGAGGAGTTAGAGAGTTTATTTA
AAAATAAGGAATTGCATCCAATGCGCTTAAAAAATGCTGTAGCTGAAGAACTTATAAAGATTTTAGAGCC
AATTAGAAAGAGATTATAATAAGTCGACCATCATCATCATCATCATTGAGTTTAAACGGTCTCCAGCTTG
GCTGTTTTGGCGGATGAGAGAAGATTTTCAGCCTGATACAGATTAAATCAGAACGCAGAAGCGGTCTGAT
AAAACAGAATTTGCCTGGCGGCAGTAGCGCGGTGGTCCCACCTGACCCCATGCCGAACTCAGAAGTGAAA
CGCCGTAGCGCCGATGGTAGTGTGGGGTCTCCCCATGCGAGAGTAGGGAACTGCCAGGCATCAAATAAAA
CGAAAGGCTCAGTCGAAAGACTGGGCCTTGTTTGTGAGCTCCCGGTCATCAATCATCCCCATAATCCTTG
TTAGATTATCAATTTTAAAAAACTAACAGTTGTCAGCCTGTCCCGCTTTAATATCATACGCCGTTATACG
TTGTTTACGCTTTGAGGAATCCCATATGGACGAATTTGAAATGATAAAGAGAAACACATCTGAAATTATC
AGCGAGGAAGAGTTAAGAGAGGTTTTAAAAAAAGATGAAAAATCTGCTCTGATAGGTTTTGAACCAAGTG
GTAAAATACATTTAGGGCATTATCTCCAAATAAAAAAGATGATTGATTTACAAAATGCTGGATTTGATAT
AATTATATTGTTGGCTGATTTACACGCCTATTTAAACCAGAAAGGAGAGTTGGATGAGATTAGAAAAATA
GGAGATTATAACAAAAAAGTTTTTGAAGCAATGGGGTTAAAGGCAAAATATGTTTATGGAAGTGAATTCC
AGCTTGATAAGGATTATACACTGAATGTCTATAGATTGGCTTTAAAAACTACCTTAAAAAGAGCAAGAAG
GAGTATGGAACTTATAGCAAGAGAGGATGAAAATCCAAAGGTTGCTGAAGTTATCTATCCAATAATGCAG
GTTAATGGTTGTCATTATAGGGGCGTTGATGTTGCTGTTGGAGGGATGGAGCAGAGAAAAATACACATGT
TAGCAAGGGAGCTTTTACCAAAAAAGGTTGTTTGTATTCACAACCCTGTCTTAACGGGTTTGGATGGAGA
AGGAAAGATGAGTTCTTCAAAAGGGAATTTTATAGCTGTTGATGACTCTCCAGAAGAGATTAGGGCTAAG
ATAAAGAAAGCATACTGCCCAGCTGGAGTTGTTGAAGGAAATCCAATAATGGAGATAGCTAAATACTTCC
TTGAATATCCTTTAACCATAAAAAGGCCAGAAAAATTTGGTGGAGATTTGACAGTTAATAGCTATGAGGA
GTTAGAGAGTTTATTTAAAAATAAGGAATTGCATCCAATGCGCTTAAAAAATGCTGTAGCTGAAGAACTT
ATAAAGATTTTAGAGCCAATTAGAAAGAGATTATAACTGCAGTTTCAAACGCTAAATTGCCTGATGCGCT
ACGCTTATCAGGCCTACATGATCTCTGCAATATATTGAGTTTGCGTGCTTTTGTAGGCCGGATAAGGCGT
TCACGCCGCATCCGGCAAGAAACAGCAAACAATCCAAAACGCCGCGTTCAGCGGCGTTTTTTCTGCTTTT
CTTCGCGAATTAATTCCGCTTCGCAACATGTGAGCACCGGTTTATTGACTACCGGAAGCAGTGTGACCGT
GTGCTTCTCAAATGCCTGAGGCCAGTTTGCTCAGGCTCTCCCCGTGGAGGTAATAATTGACGATATGATC
AGTGCACGGCTAACTAAGCGGCCTGCTGACTTTCTCGCCGATCAAAAGGCATTTTGCTATTAAGGGATTG
ACGAGGGCGTATCTGCGCAGTAAGATGCGCCCCGCATTCCGGCGGTAGTTCAGCAGGGCAGAACGGCGGA
CTCTAAATCCGCATGGCAGGGGTTCAAATCCCCTCCGCCGGACCAAATTCGAAAAGCCTGCTCAACGAGC
AGGCTTTTTTGCATGCTCGAGCAGCTCAGGGTCGAATTTGCTTTCGAATTTCTGCCATTCATCCGCTTAT
TATCACTTATTCAGGCGTAGCAACCAGGCGTTTAAGGGCACCAATAACTGCCTTAAAAAAATTACGCCCC
GCCCTGCCACTCTAGA
Features (pLannotate 1.2.2; 23 found; start..end, strand, type, name):
     19..113     -  terminator     lambda t0 terminator: transcription terminator from phage lambda
    137..793     -  CDS            cat: CAT_ECOLX - Experimental evidence at protein level: Swiss-Prot protein existence level 1. This enzyme is an effector of chloramphenicol resistance in bacteria. From Escherichia coli. This protein is used as a marker in many commonly used cloning vectors, such as pACYC184.
    794..896     -  promoter       cat promoter: promoter of the E. coli cat gene encoding chloramphenicol acetyltransferase
    934..1557    -  CDS            TetR: tetracycline repressor TetR; tetR from transposon Tn10; TetR binds to the tetracycline operator tetO to inhibit transcription. This inhibition can be relieved by adding tetracycline or doxycycline.
   1576..1631    +  promoter       tetR/tetA promoters: tetR; overlapping promoters for bacterial tetR and tetA
   1664..2371    +  CDS            TEV protease: tobacco etch virus protease (Kapust et al., 2001)
   2410..2481    +  terminator     rrnB T1 terminator: transcription terminator T1 from the E. coli rrnB gene
   2497..2524    +  terminator     T7Te terminator: phage T7 early transcription terminator
   3245..4016    +  rep_origin     pBBR1 oriV: replication origin of the broad-host-range plasmid pBBR1 from Bordetella bronchiseptica; requires the pBBR1 Rep protein for replication
   4017..4679    +  CDS            pBBR1 Rep: replication protein for the broad-host-range plasmid pBBR1 from Bordetella bronchiseptica
   4740..4809    +  CDS            TcR (fragment): tetracycline efflux protein; tet; confers resistance to tetracycline
   5139..5170    -  CDS            CmR (fragment): chloramphenicol acetyltransferase confers resistance to chloramphenicol
   5170..5247    +  rep_origin     M13 ori (fragment): M13 bacteriophage origin of replication; arrow indicates direction of (+) strand synthesis
   5251..5277    -  CDS            lacZα (fragment): LacZα fragment of β-galactosidase; lacZ fragment
   5293..6171    -  CDS            araC: L-arabinose regulatory protein; araC
   6198..6482    +  promoter       araBAD promoter: araBAD; promoter of the L-arabinose operon of E. coli; the araC regulatory gene is transcribed in the opposite direction (Guzman et al., 1995)
   6519..7436    +  CDS            tyrS: SYY_METJA - Experimental evidence at protein level: Swiss-Prot protein existence level 1. Catalyzes the attachment of tyrosine to tRNA(Tyr) in a two- step reaction: tyrosine is first activated by ATP to form Tyr-AMP and then transferred to the acceptor end of tRNA(Tyr). From Methanocaldococcus jannaschii (strain ATCC 43067 / DSM 2661 / JAL-1 / JCM 10045 / NBRC 100440) (Methanococcus jannaschii).
   7449..7466    +  CDS            capTEV™ (fragment): composite tag for in vivo biotinylation, TEV protease cleavage, and 6xHis tagging
   7573..7688    +  ncRNA          5S rRNA: Accession: RF00001 - 5S ribosomal RNA
   7692..7729    +  terminator     rrnB T1 terminator (fragment): transcription terminator T1 from the E. coli rrnB gene
   7866..8783    +  CDS            tyrS: SYY_METJA - Experimental evidence at protein level: Swiss-Prot protein existence level 1. Catalyzes the attachment of tyrosine to tRNA(Tyr) in a two- step reaction: tyrosine is first activated by ATP to form Tyr-AMP and then transferred to the acceptor end of tRNA(Tyr). From Methanocaldococcus jannaschii (strain ATCC 43067 / DSM 2661 / JAL-1 / JCM 10045 / NBRC 100440) (Methanococcus jannaschii).
   9208..9281    +  ncRNA          tRNA: Accession: RF00005 - tRNA
   9442..9462    -  CDS            CmR (fragment): chloramphenicol acetyltransferase; cat; confers resistance to chloramphenicol
