[The description below was written by a language model from this plasmid's Addgene catalogue record and pLannotate feature annotations shown in this document.]
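Description:
pGC4593 is a low-copy bacterial expression plasmid of about 9.5 kb, designed as an accessory (helper) plasmid for E. coli. It supplies two independently inducible functions: TEV protease and an orthogonal amber-suppression system for the unnatural amino acid p-acetylphenylalanine (pAcF). It is built on a pBROBE-derived backbone and replicates through the broad-host-range pBBR1 oriV together with its cognate Rep protein. Selection is by chloramphenicol, through a cat gene with its own promoter and a lambda t0 terminator. This cassette replaced the kanamycin marker of the parental pEVOLPROBE-aaRS plasmid. Short annotated fragments of TcR, CmR, lacZα and M13 ori appear to be non-functional remnants of earlier cloning steps.

The suppression module, derived from pEVOL, contains two copies of an aminoacyl-tRNA synthetase that the feature table matches to Methanocaldococcus jannaschii tyrosyl-tRNA synthetase, evolved to be selective for pAcF. One copy lies downstream of the araBAD promoter, with the divergently transcribed araC regulator, and is therefore arabinose-inducible. The promoter of the second copy is not annotated. An optimized tRNA(CUA) is also encoded. When charged with pAcF, this tRNA outcompetes release factor 1 at UAG codons, so translation continues and the unnatural residue is incorporated.

The second module places the TEV protease gene and tetR in opposite orientations around the bidirectional tetR/tetA promoter region, followed by rrnB T1 and T7Te terminators. Anhydrotetracycline relieves TetR repression and induces the protease, which cleaves its specific recognition motif in target proteins. The plasmid was made for a large-scale study of how synthetic sequences affect translation in E. coli, presumably alongside compatible reporter plasmids, although the record does not describe these.
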