Addgene plasmid #110206: pGC4593
Purpose: Accessory plasmid with inducible TEV protease and unnatural tRNA system (AcF)
Depositing lab: Adam Arkin & Guillaume Cambray. Depositing organization: University of California, Berkeley. Publication: Evaluation of 244,000 synthetic sequences reveals design principles to optimize translation in Escherichia coli. Cambray G, Guimaraes JC, Arkin AP. Nat Biotechnol. 2018 Nov;36(10):1005-1015. doi: 10.1038/nbt.4238. Epub 2018 Sep 24. PubMed 30247489.
Backbone
  Vector backbone: pBROBE
  Modifications to backbone: We modified pEVOLPROBE-aaRS (a gift from Chang Liu, University of California, Irvine) which comprises a pBBR1 origin of replication and kanamycin resistance cassette derived from pBROBE18 and an orthogonal tRNA/aminoacyl-tRNA synthetase system derived from pEVOL19. pEVOLPROBE-aaRS permits to express an optimized tRNACUA and two copies of a cognate aminoacyl-tRNA synthetase (aaRS) gene evolved to selectively discriminate the unnatural amino-acid p-acetylphenylalanine (pAcF). One of the aaRS copy is controlled by a pBAD promoter, which is repressed by the product of the araC gene, also encoded on the plasmid. Upon addition of 0.1% arabinose (Sigma) and 10 mM pAcF (Synchem), tRNACUA are effectively charged with pAcF and outcompete RF1 for the decoding of the amber stop codon (UAG), resulting in the incorporation of the unnatural amino acid to the polypeptide chain and continuation of elongation19. We amplified a chloramphenicol resistance cassette from pBbE1c-RFP20 and cloned it in place of the original kanamycin resistance cassette (NotI/XbaI) to yield plasmid pGC4510. We amplified the tev protease gene from pRK60321 and cloned it into pBbA2k (EcoRI/BamHI)20, yielding pGC2109. A fragment containing anti-oriented tev and tetR genes driven by a bidirectional pTet promoter was amplified from pGC2109 and cloned in pGC4510 (NotI), to yield the accessory plasmid pGC4593. Addition of 200 nM anhydrotetracycline permits the expression of the TEV protease, which recognize and cuts a specific polypeptide motif22.
  Vector type: Bacterial Expression
Growth in bacteria
  Bacterial resistance: Chloramphenicol, 25 μg/mL
  Growth temperature: 37°C
  Growth strain: DH5alpha
  Copy number: Low Copy
Gene/Insert 1
  Gene/Insert name: TEV protease
  Promoter: Ptet
  Cloning method: Unknown
  Sequencing primers: 5′ NA; 3′ NA
Gene/Insert 2
  Gene/Insert name: aaRS
  Promoter: Pbad
  Cloning method: Unknown
  Sequencing primers: 5′ NA; 3′ NA
Resource information
  A portion of this plasmid was derived from a plasmid made by: Chang Liu, UC Irvine
Terms and licenses: Academic/Nonprofit Terms; Industry Terms: Not Available to Industry
How to cite: pGC4593 was a gift from Adam Arkin & Guillaume Cambray (Addgene plasmid # 110206 ; http://n2t.net/addgene:110206 ; RRID:Addgene_110206)
